>Addgene plasmid #90559 | CAMSAP1 E5.5 gRNA | addgene full sequence | sequence record 183430 | Addgene NGS Result
CGAGTCAGTGAGCGAGGAAGCGGAAGAGCGCCCAATACGCAAACCGCCTCTCCCCGCGCGTTGGCCGATT
CATTAATGCAGCTGGCACGACAGGTTTCCCGACTGGAAAGCGGGCAGTGAGCGCAACGCAATTAATGTGA
GTTAGCTCACTCATTAGGCACCCCAGGCTTTACACTTTATGCTTCCGGCTCGTATGTTGTGTGGAATTGT
GAGCGGATAACAATTTCACACAGGAAACAGCTATGACCATGATTACGCCAAGCGCGCAATTAACCCTCAC
TAAAGGGAACAAAAGCTGGAGCTGCAAGCTTAATGTAGTCTTATGCAATACTCTTGTAGTCTTGCAACAT
GGTAACGATGAGTTAGCAACATGCCTTACAAGGAGAGAAAAAGCACCGTGCATGCCGATTGGTGGAAGTA
AGGTGGTACGATCGTGCCTTATTAGGAAGGCAACAGACGGGTCTGACATGGATTGGACGAACCACTGAAT
TGCCGCATTGCAGAGATATTGTATTTAAGTGCCTAGCTCGATACATAAACGGGTCTCTCTGGTTAGACCA
GATCTGAGCCTGGGAGCTCTCTGGCTAACTAGGGAACCCACTGCTTAAGCCTCAATAAAGCTTGCCTTGA
GTGCTTCAAGTAGTGTGTGCCCGTCTGTTGTGTGACTCTGGTAACTAGAGATCCCTCAGACCCTTTTAGT
CAGTGTGGAAAATCTCTAGCAGTGGCGCCCGAACAGGGACTTGAAAGCGAAAGGGAAACCAGAGGAGCTC
TCTCGACGCAGGACTCGGCTTGCTGAAGCGCGCACGGCAAGAGGCGAGGGGCGGCGACTGGTGAGTACGC
CAAAAATTTTGACTAGCGGAGGCTAGAAGGAGAGAGATGGGTGCGAGAGCGTCAGTATTAAGCGGGGGAG
AATTAGATCGCGATGGGAAAAAATTCGGTTAAGGCCAGGGGGAAAGAAAAAATATAAATTAAAACATATA
GTATGGGCAAGCAGGGAGCTAGAACGATTCGCAGTTAATCCTGGCCTGTTAGAAACATCAGAAGGCTGTA
GACAAATACTGGGACAGCTACAACCATCCCTTCAGACAGGATCAGAAGAACTTAGATCATTATATAATAC
AGTAGCAACCCTCTATTGTGTGCATCAAAGGATAGAGATAAAAGACACCAAGGAAGCTTTAGACAAGATA
GAGGAAGAGCAAAACAAAAGTAAGACCACCGCACAGCAAGCGGCCGCTGATCTTCAGACCTGGAGGAGGA
GATATGAGGGACAATTGGAGAAGTGAATTATATAAATATAAAGTAGTAAAAATTGAACCATTAGGAGTAG
CACCCACCAAGGCAAAGAGAAGAGTGGTGCAGAGAGAAAAAAGAGCAGTGGGAATAGGAGCTTTGTTCCT
TGGGTTCTTGGGAGCAGCAGGAAGCACTATGGGCGCAGCGTCAATGACGCTGACGGTACAGGCCAGACAA
TTATTGTCTGGTATAGTGCAGCAGCAGAACAATTTGCTGAGGGCTATTGAGGCGCAACAGCATCTGTTGC
AACTCACAGTCTGGGGCATCAAGCAGCTCCAGGCAAGAATCCTGGCTGTGGAAAGATACCTAAAGGATCA
ACAGCTCCTGGGGATTTGGGGTTGCTCTGGAAAACTCATTTGCACCACTGCTGTGCCTTGGAATGCTAGT
TGGAGTAATAAATCTCTGGAACAGATTTGGAATCACACGACCTGGATGGAGTGGGACAGAGAAATTAACA
ATTACACAAGCTTAATACACTCCTTAATTGAAGAATCGCAAAACCAGCAAGAAAAGAATGAACAAGAATT
ATTGGAATTAGATAAATGGGCAAGTTTGTGGAATTGGTTTAACATAACAAATTGGCTGTGGTATATAAAA
TTATTCATAATGATAGTAGGAGGCTTGGTAGGTTTAAGAATAGTTTTTGCTGTACTTTCTATAGTGAATA
GAGTTAGGCAGGGATATTCACCATTATCGTTTCAGACCCACCTCCCAACCCCGAGGGGACCCAGAGAGGG
CCTATTTCCCATGATTCCTTCATATTTGCATATACGATACAAGGCTGTTAGAGAGATAATTAGAATTAAT
TTGACTGTAAACACAAAGATATTAGTACAAAATACGTGACGTAGAAAGTAATAATTTCTTGGGTAGTTTG
CAGTTTTAAAATTATGTTTTAAAATGGACTATCATATGCTTACCGTAACTTGAAAGTATTTCGATTTCTT
GGCTTTATATATCTTGTGGAAAGGACGAAACACCGATTCAGGTTCTTCCGGGTGCGTTTAAGAGCTATGC
TGGAAACAGCATAGCAAGTTTAAATAAGGCTAGTCCGTTATCAACTTGAAAAAGTGGCACCGAGTCGGTG
CTTTTTTTGAATTCTAGATCTTGAGACAAATGGCAGTATTCATCCACAATTTTAAAAGAAAAGGGGGGAT
TGGGGGGTACAGTGCAGGGGAAAGAATAGTAGACATAATAGCAACAGACATACAAACTAAAGAATTACAA
AAACAAATTACAAAAATTCAAAATTTTCGGGTTTATTACAGGGACAGCAGAGATCCACTTTGGCGCCGGC
TCGAGTGGCTCCGGTGCCCGTCAGTGGGCAGAGCGCACATCGCCCACAGTCCCCGAGAAGTTGGGGGGAG
GGGTCGGCAATTGAACCGGTGCCTAGAGAAGGTGGCGCGGGGTAAACTGGGAAAGTGATGTCGTGTACTG
GCTCCGCCTTTTTCCCGAGGGTGGGGGAGAACCGTATATAAGTGCAGTAGTCGCCGTGAACGTTCTTTTT
CGCAACGGGTTTGCCGCCAGAACACAGGTGTCGTGACGCGGGATCCGCCACCATGACCGAGTACAAGCCC
ACGGTGCGCCTCGCCACCCGCGACGACGTCCCCAGGGCCGTACGCACCCTCGCCGCCGCGTTCGCCGACT
ACCCCGCCACGCGCCACACCGTCGATCCGGACCGCCACATCGAGCGGGTCACCGAGCTGCAAGAACTCTT
CCTCACGCGCGTCGGGCTCGACATCGGCAAGGTGTGGGTCGCGGACGACGGCGCCGCGGTGGCGGTCTGG
ACCACGCCGGAGAGCGTCGAAGCGGGGGCGGTGTTCGCCGAGATCGGCCCGCGCATGGCCGAGTTGAGCG
GTTCCCGGCTGGCCGCGCAGCAACAGATGGAAGGCCTCCTGGCGCCGCACCGGCCCAAGGAGCCCGCGTG
GTTCCTGGCCACCGTCGGAGTCTCGCCCGACCACCAGGGCAAGGGTCTGGGCAGCGCCGTCGTGCTCCCC
GGAGTGGAGGCGGCCGAGCGCGCCGGGGTGCCCGCCTTCCTGGAGACCTCCGCGCCCCGCAACCTCCCCT
TCTACGAGCGGCTCGGCTTCACCGTCACCGCCGACGTCGAGGTGCCCGAAGGACCGCGCACCTGGTGCAT
GACCCGCAAGCCCGGTGCCTGAACGCGTTAAGTCGACAATCAACCTCTGGATTACAAAATTTGTGAAAGA
TTGACTGGTATTCTTAACTATGTTGCTCCTTTTACGCTATGTGGATACGCTGCTTTAATGCCTTTGTATC
ATGCTATTGCTTCCCGTATGGCTTTCATTTTCTCCTCCTTGTATAAATCCTGGTTGCTGTCTCTTTATGA
GGAGTTGTGGCCCGTTGTCAGGCAACGTGGCGTGGTGTGCACTGTGTTTGCTGACGCAACCCCCACTGGT
TGGGGCATTGCCACCACCTGTCAGCTCCTTTCCGGGACTTTCGCTTTCCCCCTCCCTATTGCCACGGCGG
AACTCATCGCCGCCTGCCTTGCCCGCTGCTGGACAGGGGCTCGGCTGTTGGGCACTGACAATTCCGTGGT
GTTGTCGGGGAAATCATCGTCCTTTCCTTGGCTGCTCGCCTGTGTTGCCACCTGGATTCTGCGCGGGACG
TCCTTCTGCTACGTCCCTTCGGCCCTCAATCCAGCGGACCTTCCTTCCCGCGGCCTGCTGCCGGCTCTGC
GGCCTCTTCCGCGTCTTCGCCTTCGCCCTCAGACGAGTCGGATCTCCCTTTGGGCCGCCTCCCCGCGTCG
ACTTTAAGACCAATGACTTACAAGGCAGCTGTAGATCTTAGCCACTTTTTAAAAGAAAAGGGGGGACTGG
AAGGGCTAATTCACTCCCAACGAAGACAAGATCTGCTTTTTGCTTGTACTGGGTCTCTCTGGTTAGACCA
GATCTGAGCCTGGGAGCTCTCTGGCTAACTAGGGAACCCACTGCTTAAGCCTCAATAAAGCTTGCCTTGA
GTGCTTCAAGTAGTGTGTGCCCGTCTGTTGTGTGACTCTGGTAACTAGAGATCCCTCAGACCCTTTTAGT
CAGTGTGGAAAATCTCTAGCAGTACGTATAGTAGTTCATGTCATCTTATTATTCAGTATTTATAACTTGC
AAAGAAATGAATATCAGAGAGTGAGAGGAACTTGTTTATTGCAGCTTATAATGGTTACAAATAAAGCAAT
AGCATCACAAATTTCACAAATAAAGCATTTTTTTCACTGCATTCTAGTTGTGGTTTGTCCAAACTCATCA
ATGTATCTTATCATGTCTGGCTCTAGCTATCCCGCCCCTAACTCCGCCCATCCCGCCCCTAACTCCGCCC
AGTTCCGCCCATTCTCCGCCCCATGGCTGACTAATTTTTTTTATTTATGCAGAGGCCGAGGCCGCCTCGG
CCTCTGAGCTATTCCAGAAGTAGTGAGGAGGCTTTTTTGGAGGCCTAGGGACGTACCCAATTCGCCCTAT
AGTGAGTCGTATTACGCGCGCTCACTGGCCGTCGTTTTACAACGTCGTGACTGGGAAAACCCTGGCGTTA
CCCAACTTAATCGCCTTGCAGCACATCCCCCTTTCGCCAGCTGGCGTAATAGCGAAGAGGCCCGCACCGA
TCGCCCTTCCCAACAGTTGCGCAGCCTGAATGGCGAATGGG
[124 nt withheld, positions 4942-5065]
C
[91 nt withheld, positions 5067-5157]
A
[49 nt withheld, positions 5159-5207]
CCTTTGACGTTGGAGTCCACGTTCTTT
[37 nt withheld, positions 5235-5271]
ACCCTATCTCGGTCTATTCTTTTGATTTATAAGGGATTTTGCCGATTTCGGCCTATTGGTTAAAAAATGA
GCTGATTTAACAAAAATTTAACGCGAATTTTAACAAAATATTAACGCTTACAATTTAGGTGGCACTTTTC
GGGGAAATGTGCGCGGAACCCCTATTTGTTTATTTTTCTAAATACATTCAAATATGTATCCGCTCATGAG
ACAATAACCCTGATAAATGCTTCAATAATATTGAAAAAGGAAGAGTATGAGTATTCAACATTTCCGTGTC
GCCCTTATTCCCTTTTTTGCGGCATTTTGCCTTCCTGTTTTTGCTCACCCAGAAACGCTGGTGAAAGTAA
AAGATGCTGAAGATCAGTTGGGTGCACGAGTGGGTTACATCGAACTGGATCTCAACAGCGGTAAGATCCT
TGAGAGTTTTCGCCCCGAAGAACGTTTTCCAATGATGAGCACTTTTAAAGTTCTGCTATGTGGCGCGGTA
TTATCCCGTATTGACGCCGGGCAAGAGCAACTCGGTCGCCGCATACACTATTCTCAGAATGACTTGGTTG
AGTACTCACCAGTCACAGAAAAGCATCTTACGGATGGCATGACAGTAAGAGAATTATGCAGTGCTGCCAT
AACCATGAGTGATAACACTGCGGCCAACTTACTTCTGACAACGATCGGAGGACCGAAGGAGCTAACCGCT
TTTTTGCACAACATGGGGGATCATGTAACTCGCCTTGATCGTTGGGAACCGGAGCTGAATGAAGCCATAC
CAAACGACGAGCGTGACACCACGATGCCTGTAGCAATGGCAACAACGTTGCGCAAACTATTAACTGGCGA
ACTACTTACTCTAGCTTCCCGGCAACAATTAATAGACTGGATGGAGGCGGATAAAGTTGCAGGACCACTT
CTGCGCTCGGCCCTTCCGGCTGGCTGGTTTATTGCTGATAAATCTGGAGCCGGTGAGCGTGGGTCTCGCG
GTATCATTGCAGCACTGGGGCCAGATGGTAAGCCCTCCCGTATCGTAGTTATCTACACGACGGGGAGTCA
GGCAACTATGGATGAACGAAATAGACAGATCGCTGAGATAGGTGCCTCACTGATTAAGCATTGGTAACTG
TCAGACCAAGTTTACTCATATATACTTTAGATTGATTTAAAACTTCATTTTTAATTTAAAAGGATCTAGG
TGAAGATCCTTTTTGATAATCTCATGACCAAAATCCCTTAACGTGAGTTTTCGTTCCACTGAGCGTCAGA
CCCCGTAGAAAAGATCAAAGGATCTTCTTGAGATCCTTTTTTTCTGCGCGTAATCTGCTGCTTGCAAACA
AAAAAACCACCGCTACCAGCGGTGGTTTGTTTGCCGGATCAAGAGCTACCAACTCTTTTTCCGAAGGTAA
CTGGCTTCAGCAGAGCGCAGATACCAAATACTGTTCTTCTAGTGTAGCCGTAGTTAGGCCACCACTTCAA
GAACTCTGTAGCACCGCCTACATACCTCGCTCTGCTAATCCTGTTACCAGTGGCTGCTGCCAGTGGCGAT
AAGTCGTGTCTTACCGGGTTGGACTCAAGACGATAGTTACCGGATAAGGCGCAGCGGTCGGGCTGAACGG
GGGGTTCGTGCACACAGCCCAGCTTGGAGCGAACGACCTACACCGAACTGAGATACCTACAGCGTGAGCT
ATGAGAAAGCGCCACGCTTCCCGAAGGGAGAAAGGCGGACAGGTATCCGGTAAGCGGCAGGGTCGGAACA
GGAGAGCGCACGAGGGAGCTTCCAGGGGGAAACGCCTGGTATCTTTATAGTCCTGTCGGGTTTCGCCACC
TCTGACTTGAGCGTCGATTTTTGTGATGCTCGTCAGGGGGGCGGAGCCTATGGAAAAACGCCAGCAACGC
GGCCTTTTTACGGTTCCTGGCCTTTTGCTGGCCTTTTGCTCACATGTTCTTTCCTGCGTTATCCCCTGAT
TCTGTGGATAACCGTATTACCGCCTTTGAGTGAGCTGATACCGCTCGCCGCAGCCGAACGACCGAGCGCA
G
Features (pLannotate 1.2.2; 28 found; start..end, strand, type, name):
      1..26      +  rep_origin     RSF ori (fragment): Plasmids containing the RSF 1030 origin of replication can be propagated in E. coli cells that contain additional plasmids with compatible origins.
     28..120     +  CDS            lacI (fragment): lac repressor; lacI; The lac repressor binds to the lac operator to inhibit transcription in E. coli. This inhibition can be relieved by adding lactose or isopropyl-β-D-thiogalactopyranoside (IPTG).
    133..154     +  protein_bind   CAP binding site: CAP binding activates transcription in the presence of cAMP. E. coli catabolite activator protein
    169..199     +  promoter       lac promoter: promoter for the E. coli lac operon
    207..223     +  protein_bind   lac operator: The lac repressor binds to the lac operator to inhibit transcription in E. coli. This inhibition can be relieved by adding lactose or isopropyl-β-D-thiogalactopyranoside (IPTG). lac repressor encoded by lacI
    268..286     +  promoter       T3 promoter: promoter for bacteriophage T3 RNA polymerase
    314..540     +  promoter       RSV promoter: Rous sarcoma virus enhancer/promoter
    541..721     +  LTR            5' LTR (truncated): truncated 5' long terminal repeat (LTR) from HIV-1
    768..893     +  misc_feature   HIV-1 Ψ: packaging signal of human immunodeficiency virus type 1
    877..1240    +  CDS            HIV-1 gag (fragment): gag protein from human immunodeficiency virus 1; gag
   1386..1619    +  misc_feature   RRE: The Rev response element (RRE) of HIV-1 allows for Rev-dependent mRNA export from the nucleus to the cytoplasm.
   1996..2022    +  CDS            Rev (fragment): human immunodeficiency virus 1 (HIV-1) Rev protein; rev; enhances nuclear export of unspliced and incompletely spliced viral mRNAs
   2026..2266    +  promoter       U6 promoter: RNA polymerase III promoter for human U6 snRNA
   2314..2381    +  misc_RNA       tracrRNA (fragment): trans-activating CRISPR RNA for the Streptococcus pyogenes CRISPR/Cas9 system
   2430..2547    +  misc_feature   cPPT/CTS: central polypurine tract and central termination sequence of HIV-1
   2616..2827    +  promoter       EF-1α core promoter: core promoter for human elongation factor EF-1α
   2853..3452    +  CDS            PuroR (fragment): puromycin N-acetyltransferase; pac from Streptomyces; confers resistance to puromycin
   3468..4056    +  misc_feature   WPRE: woodchuck hepatitis virus posttranscriptional regulatory element
   4107..4126    +  misc_feature   cPPT/CTS (fragment): central polypurine tract and central termination sequence of HIV-1
   4128..4361    +  LTR            3' LTR (ΔU3): self-inactivating 3' long terminal repeat (LTR) from HIV-1
   4439..4560    +  polyA_signal   SV40 poly(A) signal: SV40 polyadenylation signal
   4600..4735    +  rep_origin     SV40 ori: SV40 origin of replication
   4756..4774    -  promoter       T7 promoter: promoter for bacteriophage T7 RNA polymerase
   4782..4937    +  CDS            lacZα (fragment): LacZα fragment of β-galactosidase; lacZ fragment
   4942..5370    +  rep_origin     f1 ori (sequence partly withheld): f1 bacteriophage origin of replication; arrow indicates direction of (+) strand synthesis
   5423..5527    +  promoter       AmpR promoter: bla
   5528..6388    +  CDS            AmpR: β-lactamase; bla; confers resistance to ampicillin, carbenicillin, and related antibiotics
   6559..7147    +  rep_origin     ori: high-copy-number ColE1/pMB1/pBR322/pUC origin of replication
