[The description below was written by a language model from this plasmid's Addgene catalogue record and pLannotate feature annotations shown in this document.]
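Description:
CAMSAP1 E5.5 gRNA is a third-generation lentiviral CRISPR guide plasmid built on the pLenti-sgRNA backbone and designed to express a single guide RNA against human CAMSAP1. It is propagated in E. coli through a high-copy ColE1/pUC-type origin with ampicillin resistance (bla), and it also carries an f1 origin plus remnants of a cloning-vector lac/lacZα region. The catalogue lists a backbone size of 9151 bp without insert, whereas the sequenced record is 7,302 nt. This difference is consistent with loss of a stuffer fragment when the guide oligos were cloned between the two BsmBI sites, which were destroyed in the process, although the record does not say so explicitly.

The viral cassette is driven by an RSV promoter fused to a truncated HIV-1 5' LTR, which makes genomic RNA production Tat-independent. This is followed by the Ψ packaging signal with a partial gag sequence, the RRE for Rev-dependent nuclear export, and a cPPT/CTS. A human U6 RNA polymerase III promoter transcribes the CAMSAP1 spacer joined to the S. pyogenes guide scaffold, annotated here as a tracrRNA fragment. Downstream, an EF-1α core promoter drives puromycin N-acetyltransferase for selection of transduced mammalian cells, with a WPRE to enhance transcript expression. A self-inactivating ΔU3 3' LTR ends the proviral unit, and an SV40 poly(A) signal and SV40 origin lie beyond it.

No Cas9 is encoded, so the nuclease must be supplied separately, for example by a Cas9-expressing cell line. The plasmid belongs to a guide series used to generate knockouts of cell-cycle genes in human cells, and "E5.5" is the depositor's guide designation.
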