Addgene plasmid #90559: CAMSAP1 E5.5 gRNA
Purpose: 3rd generation lentiviral gRNA plasmid targeting human CAMSAP1
Depositing lab: Iain Cheeseman. Depositing organization: Whitehead Institute for Biomedical Research. Publication: Large-Scale Analysis of CRISPR/Cas9 Cell-Cycle Knockouts Reveals the Diversity of p53-Dependent Responses to Cell-Cycle Defects. McKinley KL, Cheeseman IM. Dev Cell. 2017 Feb 27;40(4):405-420.e2. doi: 10.1016/j.devcel.2017.01.012. Epub 2017 Feb 16. PubMed 28216383.
Backbone
  Vector backbone: pLenti-sgRNA
  Backbone manufacturer: Eric Lander & David Sabatini labs (Addgene plasmid #71409)
  Backbone size w/o insert (bp): 9151
  Vector type: Lentiviral, CRISPR
  Selectable markers: Puromycin
Growth in bacteria
  Bacterial resistance: Ampicillin, 100 μg/mL
  Growth temperature: 37°C
  Growth strain: NEB Stable
  Copy number: Unknown
Gene/Insert
  Gene/Insert name: CAMSAP1 (Guide Designation E5.5) (alt name: pKMKO series)
  gRNA/shRNA sequence: CACCGATTCAGGTTCTTCCGGGTGC
  Species: H. sapiens (human)
  Promoter: U6
  Cloning method: Restriction Enzyme; 5′ cloning site BsmBI (destroyed during cloning); 3′ cloning site BsmBI (destroyed during cloning)
  Sequencing primers: 5′ hU6-F (5'-GAGGGCCTATTTCCCATGATT-3'); 3′ EF1a-R (5'-CACGGCGACTACTGCACTTA-3')
Terms and licenses: Academic/Nonprofit Terms; Industry Terms: Not Available to Industry
Depositor comments: Please note that gRNA target sequence listed is not strictly the 20nt spacer sequence, but also contains the 5' BsmBI overhang. For more information about knockout human cell lines generated using this plasmid, please see http://cellcycleknockouts.wi.mit.edu/ .
How to cite: CAMSAP1 E5.5 gRNA was a gift from Iain Cheeseman (Addgene plasmid # 90559 ; http://n2t.net/addgene:90559 ; RRID:Addgene_90559)
